Addgene plasmid #191554: HI.fate.SFFV
Purpose: Monitor HIV-1 fate
Depositing lab: Alon Herschhorn & Joseph Sodroski. Depositing organization: Dana-Farber Cancer Institute. Publication: Intra- and extra-cellular environments contribute to the fate of HIV-1 infection. Ratnapriya S, Harris M, Chov A, Herbert ZT, Vrbanac V, Deruaz M, Achuthan V, Engelman AN, Sodroski J, Herschhorn A. Cell Rep. 2021 Aug 31;36(9):109622. doi: 10.1016/j.celrep.2021.109622. PubMed 34469717.
Backbone
  Vector backbone: pNL4-3.HSA.R-E-
  Vector type: Lentiviral
Growth in bacteria
  Bacterial resistance: Ampicillin, 100 μg/mL
  Growth temperature: 30°C
  Growth strain: NEB Stable
  Copy number: High Copy
Gene/Insert
  Gene/Insert name: HIV-1 incomplete genome
  Species: Other
  Mutation: env-deleted + vpr mutation(s)
  Cloning method: Gibson Cloning
Terms and licenses: Academic/Nonprofit Terms; Industry Terms: Not Available to Industry
Depositor comments: Original backbone plasmid from NIH AIDS Reagent Program
How to cite: HI.fate.SFFV was a gift from Alon Herschhorn & Joseph Sodroski (Addgene plasmid # 191554 ; http://n2t.net/addgene:191554 ; RRID:Addgene_191554)
