[The description below was written by a language model from this plasmid's Addgene catalogue record and pLannotate feature annotations shown in this document.]
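Description:
HI.fate.SFFV is a near-full-length HIV-1 proviral reporter plasmid of about 16.1 kb, built by Gibson cloning on the pNL4-3.HSA.R-E- backbone and classed as a lentiviral vector. It is propagated in E. coli through a high-copy ColE1/pUC-type origin with ampicillin selection (AmpR under its own bla promoter). Small remnants of lacI, rop, bom and lacZα, along with short human-derived fragments annotated downstream of the 3' LTR, appear to be vestiges of the parental clone, the latter plausibly flanking genomic sequence.

The insert is an incomplete HIV-1 genome, recorded as env-deleted with vpr mutation(s). Between the annotated LTR segments, the feature table shows the Ψ packaging signal, gag, pol, vif, a vpr fragment, a tat fragment, vpu and only a partial env. Because env is defective, infectious particles would need an envelope glycoprotein supplied in trans and would be limited to a single round of infection.

Downstream of the env fragment, ahead of a nef fragment, sits a reporter region: an E2-Crimson (far-red) coding sequence, followed by an SFFV promoter and a ZsGreen coding sequence. An EGFP annotation follows ZsGreen and overlaps the nef fragment; the record does not explain its role. The layout suggests that E2-Crimson has no promoter of its own and depends on LTR-driven viral transcription, whereas the green reporter is expressed from the internal, LTR-independent SFFV promoter, although the record does not state this explicitly. Such a dual-colour design would let integrated but transcriptionally silent proviruses be distinguished from productively expressing ones, consistent with the stated purpose of monitoring HIV-1 fate after infection.
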