Features (pLannotate 1.2.2; 25 found; start..end, strand, type, name):
     84..413     +  CDS            nef (fragment): NEF_HV1A2 - Experimental evidence at protein level: Swiss-Prot protein existence level 1. Extracellular Nef protein targets CD4(+) T-lymphocytes for apoptosis by interacting with CXCR4 surface receptors. From Human immunodeficiency virus type 1 group M subtype B (isolate ARV2/SF2) (HIV-1).
    461..718     +  LTR            5' LTR (truncated): truncated 5' long terminal repeat (LTR) from HIV-1
    766..890     +  misc_feature   HIV-1 Ψ: packaging signal of human immunodeficiency virus type 1
    874..2373    +  CDS            gag (sequence partly withheld): GAG_HV1N5 - Experimental evidence at protein level: Swiss-Prot protein existence level 1. [p6-gag]: Plays a role in budding of the assembled particle by interacting with the host class E VPS proteins TSG101 and PDCD6IP/AIP1. From Human immunodeficiency virus type 1 group M subtype B (isolate NY5) (HIV-1).
   2169..5180    +  CDS            HIV-1 pol: pol protein from human immunodeficiency virus 1; pol
   5125..5700    +  CDS            vif: VIF_HV1N5 - Experimental evidence at protein level: Swiss-Prot protein existence level 1. Counteracts the innate antiviral activity of host APOBEC3F and APOBEC3G. Forms a complex with host APOBEC3F and APOBEC3G thus preventing the entry of these lethally hypermutating enzymes into progeny virions. Recruits an active E3 ubiquitin ligase complex composed of elongin BC, CUL5, and RBX2 to induce polyubiquitination of APOBEC3G and APOBEC3F. In turn, they are directed to the 26S proteasome for degradation. Vif interaction with APOBEC3G also blocks its cytidine deaminase activity in a proteasome-inde
   5722..5934    +  CDS            vpr (fragment): VPR_HV1N5 - Experimental evidence at protein level: Swiss-Prot protein existence level 1. During virus entry, plays a role in the transport of the viral pre-integration (PIC) complex to the host nucleus. This function is crucial for viral infection of non-dividing macrophages. May act directly at the nuclear pore complex, by binding nucleoporins phenylalanine-glycine (FG)-repeat regions. From Human immunodeficiency virus type 1 group M subtype B (isolate NY5) (HIV-1).
   5918..6133    +  CDS            tat (fragment): TAT_HV1H2 - Experimental evidence at protein level: Swiss-Prot protein existence level 1. Extracellular circulating Tat can be endocytosed by surrounding uninfected cells via the binding to several surface receptors such as CD26, CXCR4, heparan sulfate proteoglycans (HSPG) or LDLR. Neurons are rarely infected, but they internalize Tat via their LDLR. Through its interaction with nuclear HATs, Tat is potentially able to control the acetylation-dependent cellular gene expression. Modulates the expression of many cellular genes involved in cell survival, proliferation or in coding for cytokines o
   6149..6391    +  CDS            vpu: VPU_HV1B1 - Experimental evidence at protein level: Swiss-Prot protein existence level 1. Enhances virion budding by targeting host CD4 and Tetherin/BST2 to proteasome degradation. Degradation of CD4 prevents any unwanted premature interactions between viral Env and its host receptor CD4 in the endoplasmic reticulum. Degradation of antiretroviral protein Tetherin/BST2 is important for virion budding, as BST2 tethers new viral particles to the host cell membrane. Mechanistically, Vpu bridges either CD4 or BST2 to BTRC, a substrate recognition subunit of the Skp1/Cullin/F-box protein E3 ubiquiti
   6408..7643    +  CDS            env (fragment): ENV_HV1B1 - Experimental evidence at protein level: Swiss-Prot protein existence level 1. [Transmembrane protein gp41]: Acts as a class I viral fusion protein. Under the current model, the protein has at least 3 conformational states: pre-fusion native state, pre-hairpin intermediate state, and post-fusion hairpin state. During fusion of viral and target intracellular membranes, the coiled coil regions (heptad repeats) assume a trimer-of-hairpins structure, positioning the fusion peptide in close proximity to the C-terminal region of the ectodomain. The formation of this structure appears to d
   7666..8340    +  CDS            E2-Crimson: far-red noncytotoxic tetrameric variant of DsRed fluorescent protein (Strack et al., 2009) mammalian codon-optimized
   8358..8759    +  promoter       SFFV promoter: spleen focus-forming virus long terminal repeat (LTR) promoter
   8773..9465    +  CDS            ZsGreen: ZsGreen is a basic (constitutively fluorescent) green fluorescent protein published in 1999, derived from Zoanthus sp..
   9532..10251   +  CDS            EGFP: the original enhanced GFP (Yang et al., 1996) mammalian codon-optimized
  10191..10769   +  CDS            nef (fragment): NEF_HV1B1 - Experimental evidence at protein level: Swiss-Prot protein existence level 1. Extracellular Nef protein targets CD4(+) T-lymphocytes for apoptosis by interacting with CXCR4 surface receptors. From Human immunodeficiency virus type 1 group M subtype B (isolate BH10) (HIV-1).
  10894..11074   +  LTR            5' LTR (truncated): truncated 5' long terminal repeat (LTR) from HIV-1
  11248..11328   +  CDS            C8orf44 (fragment): CH044_HUMAN - Experimental evidence at transcript level: Swiss-Prot protein existence level 2. From Homo sapiens (Human).
  12121..12309   +  CDS            EEF1AKMT2 (fragment): EFMT2_HUMAN - Also known as C10orf138, METTL10 From Homo sapiens (Human).
  12648..12702   -  CDS            lacI (fragment): lac repressor; lacI; The lac repressor binds to the lac operator to inhibit transcription in E. coli. This inhibition can be relieved by adding lactose or isopropyl-β-D-thiogalactopyranoside (IPTG).
  12885..13473   -  rep_origin     ori: high-copy-number ColE1/pMB1/pBR322/pUC origin of replication
  13644..14504   -  CDS            AmpR: β-lactamase; bla; confers resistance to ampicillin, carbenicillin, and related antibiotics
  14505..14609   -  promoter       AmpR promoter: bla
  14704..14739   +  CDS            rop (fragment): Rop protein, which maintains plasmids at low copy number; rop
  14841..14940   +  misc_feature   bom (fragment): basis of mobility region from pBR322
  14946..15012   -  CDS            lacZα (fragment): LacZα fragment of β-galactosidase; lacZ fragment
>Addgene plasmid #191554 | HI.fate.SFFV | addgene full sequence | sequence record 379922 | Addgene NGS Result
GGGAGGGACCAGCGCAGCTTCCAGCCATCCACCTGATGAACAGAACCTAGGGAAAGCCCCAGTTCTACTT
ACACCAGGAAAGGCTGGAAGGGCTAATTTGGTCCCAAAAAAGACAAGAGATCCTTGATCTGTGGATCTAC
CACACACAAGGCTACTTCCCTGATTGGCAGAACTACACACCAGGGCCAGGGATCAGATATCCACTGACCT
TTGGATGGTGCTTCAAGTTAGTACCAGTTGAACCAGAGCAAGTAGAAGAGGCCAATGAAGGAGAGAACAA
CAGCTTGTTACACCCTATGAGCCAGCATGGGATGGAGGACCCGGAGGGAGAAGTATTAGTGTGGAAGTTT
GACAGCCTCCTAGCATTTCGTCACATGGCCCGAGAGCTGCATCCGGAGTACTACAAAGACTGCTGACATC
GAGCTTTCTACAAGGGACTTTCCGCTGGGGACTTTCCAGGGAGGTGTGGCCTGGGCGGGACTGGGGAGTG
GCGAGCCCTCAGATGCTACATATAAGCAGCTGCTTTTTGCCTGTACTGGGTCTCTCTGGTTAGACCAGAT
CTGAGCCTGGGAGCTCTCTGGCTAACTAGGGAACCCACTGCTTAAGCCTCAATAAAGCTTGCCTTGAGTG
CTCAAAGTAGTGTGTGCCCGTCTGTTGTGTGACTCTGGTAACTAGAGATCCCTCAGACCCTTTTAGTCAG
TGTGGAAAATCTCTAGCAGTGGCGCCCGAACAGGGACTTGAAAGCGAAAGTAAAGCCAGAGGAGATCTCT
CGACGCAGGACTCGGCTTGCTGAAGCGCGCACGGCAAGAGGCGAGGGGCGGCGACTGGTGAGTACGCCAA
AAATTTTGACTAGCGGAGGCTAGAAGGAGAGAGATGGGTGCGAGAGCGTCGGTATTAAGCGGGGGAGAAT
TAGATAAATGGGAAAAAATTCGGTTAAGGCCAGGGGGAAAGAAACAATATAAACTAAAACATATAGTATG
GGCAAGCAGGGAGCTAGAACGATTCGCAGTTAATCCTGGCCTTTTAGAGACATCAGAAGGCTGTAGACAA
ATACTGGGACAGCTACAACCATCCCTTCAGACAGGATCAGAAGAACTTAGATCATTATATAATACAATAG
CAGTCCTCTATTGTGTGCATCAAAGGATAGATGTAAAAGACACCAAGGAAGCCTTAGATAAGATAGAGGA
AGAGCAAAACAAAAGTAAGAAAAAGGCACAGCAAGCAGCAGCTGACACAGGAAACAACAGCCAGGTCAGC
CAAAATTAC
[693 nt withheld, positions 1270-1962]
GCTGAAGCAATGAGCCAAGTAACAAATCCAGCTACCATAATGATACAGAAAGGCAATTTTAGGAACCAAA
GAAAGACTGTTAAGTGTTTCAATTGTGGCAAAGAAGGGCACATAGCCAAAAATTGCAGGGCCCCTAGGAA
AAAGGGCTGTTGGAAATGTGGAAAGGAAGGACACCAAATGAAAGATTGTACTGAGAGACAGGCTAATTTT
TTAGGGAAGATCTGGCCTTCCCACAAGGGAAGGCCAGGGAATTTTCTTCAGAGCAGACCAGAGCCAACAG
CCCCACCAGAAGAGAGCTTCAGGTTTGGGGAAGAGACAACAACTCCCTCTCAGAAGCAGGAGCCGATAGA
CAAGGAACTGTATCCTTTAGCTTCCCTCAGATCACTCTTTGGCAGCGACCCCTCGTCACAATAAAGATAG
GGGGGCAATTAAAGGAAGCTCTATTAGATACAGGAGCAGATGATACAGTATTAGAAGAAATGAATTTGCC
AGGAAGATGGAAACCAAAAATGATAGGGGGAATTGGAGGTTTTATCAAAGTAAGACAGTATGATCAGATA
CTCATAGAAATCTGCGGACATAAAGCTATAGGTACAGTATTAGTAGGACCTACACCTGTCAACATAATTG
GAAGAAATCTGTTGACTCAGATTGGCTGCACTTTAAATTTTCCCATTAGTCCTATTGAGACTGTACCAGT
AAAATTAAAGCCAGGAATGGATGGCCCAAAAGTTAAACAATGGCCATTGACAGAAGAAAAAATAAAAGCA
TTAGTAGAAATTTGTACAGAAATGGAAAAGGAAGGAAAAATTTCAAAAATTGGGCCTGAAAATCCATACA
ATACTCCAGTATTTGCCATAAAGAAAAAAGACAGTACTAAATGGAGAAAATTAGTAGATTTCAGAGAACT
TAATAAGAGAACTCAAGATTTCTGGGAAGTTCAATTAGGAATACCACATCCTGCAGGGTTAAAACAGAAA
AAATCAGTAACAGTACTGGATGTGGGCGATGCATATTTTTCAGTTCCCTTAGATAAAGACTTCAGGAAGT
ATACTGCATTTACCATACCTAGTATAAACAATGAGACACCAGGGATTAGATATCAGTACAATGTGCTTCC
ACAGGGATGGAAAGGATCACCAGCAATATTCCAGTGTAGCATGACAAAAATCTTAGAGCCTTTTAGAAAA
CAAAATCCAGACATAGTCATCTATCAATACATGGATGATTTGTATGTAGGATCTGACTTAGAAATAGGGC
AGCATAGAACAAAAATAGAGGAACTGAGACAACATCTGTTGAGGTGGGGATTTACCACACCAGACAAAAA
ACATCAGAAAGAACCTCCATTCCTTTGGATGGGTTATGAACTCCATCCTGATAAATGGACAGTACAGCCT
ATAGTGCTGCCAGAAAAGGACAGCTGGACTGTCAATGACATACAGAAATTAGTGGGAAAATTGAATTGGG
CAAGTCAGATTTATGCAGGGATTAAAGTAAGGCAATTATGTAAACTTCTTAGGGGAACCAAAGCACTAAC
AGAAGTAGTACCACTAACAGAAGAAGCAGAGCTAGAACTGGCAGAAAACAGGGAGATTCTAAAAGAACCG
GTACATGGAGTGTATTATGACCCATCAAAAGACTTAATAGCAGAAATACAGAAGCAGGGGCAAGGCCAAT
GGACATATCAAATTTATCAAGAGCCATTTAAAAATCTGAAAACAGGAAAGTATGCAAGAATGAAGGGTGC
CCACACTAATGATGTGAAACAATTAACAGAGGCAGTACAAAAAATAGCCACAGAAAGCATAGTAATATGG
GGAAAGACTCCTAAATTTAAATTACCCATACAAAAGGAAACATGGGAAGCATGGTGGACAGAGTATTGGC
AAGCCACCTGGATTCCTGAGTGGGAGTTTGTCAATACCCCTCCCTTAGTGAAGTTATGGTACCAGTTAGA
GAAAGAACCCATAATAGGAGCAGAAACTTTCTATGTAGATGGGGCAGCCAATAGGGAAACTAAATTAGGA
AAAGCAGGATATGTAACTGACAGAGGAAGACAAAAAGTTGTCCCCCTAACGGACACAACAAATCAGAAGA
CTGAGTTACAAGCAATTCATCTAGCTTTGCAGGATTCGGGATTAGAAGTAAACATAGTGACAGACTCACA
ATATGCATTGGGAATCATTCAAGCACAACCAGATAAGAGTGAATCAGAGTTAGTCAGTCAAATAATAGAG
CAGTTAATAAAAAAGGAAAAAGTCTACCTGGCATGGGTACCAGCACACAAAGGAATTGGAGGAAATGAAC
AAGTAGATAAATTGGTCAGTGCTGGAATCAGGAAAGTACTATTTTTAGATGGAATAGATAAGGCCCAAGA
AGAACATGAGAAATATCACAGTAATTGGAGAGCAATGGCTAGTGATTTTAACCTACCACCTGTAGTAGCA
AAAGAAATAGTAGCCAGCTGTGATAAATGTCAGCTAAAAGGGGAAGCCATGCATGGACAAGTAGACTGTA
GCCCAGGAATATGGCAGCTAGATTGTACACATTTAGAAGGAAAAGTTATCTTGGTAGCAGTTCATGTAGC
CAGTGGATATATAGAAGCAGAAGTAATTCCAGCAGAGACAGGGCAAGAAACAGCATACTTCCTCTTAAAA
TTAGCAGGAAGATGGCCAGTAAAAACAGTACATACAGACAATGGCAGCAATTTCACCAGTACTACAGTTA
AGGCCGCCTGTTGGTGGGCGGGGATCAAGCAGGAATTTGGCATTCCCTACAATCCCCAAAGTCAAGGAGT
AATAGAATCTATGAATAAAGAATTAAAGAAAATTATAGGACAGGTAAGAGATCAGGCTGAACATCTTAAG
ACAGCAGTACAAATGGCAGTATTCATCCACAATTTTAAAAGAAAAGGGGGGATTGGGGGGTACAGTGCAG
GGGAAAGAATAGTAGACATAATAGCAACAGACATACAAACTAAAGAATTACAAAAACAAATTACAAAAAT
TCAAAATTTTCGGGTTTATTACAGGGACAGCAGAGATCCAGTTTGGAAAGGACCAGCAAAGCTCCTCTGG
AAAGGTGAAGGGGCAGTAGTAATACAAGATAATAGTGACATAAAAGTAGTGCCAAGAAGAAAAGCAAAGA
TCATCAGGGATTATGGAAAACAGATGGCAGGTGATGATTGTGTGGCAAGTAGACAGGATGAGGATTAACA
CATGGAAAAGATTAGTAAAACACCATATGTATATTTCAAGGAAAGCTAAGGACTGGTTTTATAGACATCA
CTATGAAAGTACTAATCCAAAAATAAGTTCAGAAGTACACATCCCACTAGGGGATGCTAAATTAGTAATA
ACAACATATTGGGGTCTGCATACAGGAGAAAGAGACTGGCATTTGGGTCAGGGAGTCTCCATAGAATGGA
GGAAAAAGAGATATAGCACACAAGTAGACCCTGACCTAGCAGACCAACTAATTCATCTGCACTATTTTGA
TTGTTTTTCAGAATCTGCTATAAGAAATACCATATTAGGACGTATAGTTAGTCCTAGGTGTGAATATCAA
GCAGGACATAACAAGGTAGGATCTCTACAGTACTTGGCACTAGCAGCATTAATAAAACCAAAACAGATAA
AGCCACCTTTGCCTAGTGTTAGGAAACTGACAGAGGACAGATGGAACAAGCCCCAGAAGACCAAGGGCCA
CAGAGGGAGCCATACAATGAATGGACACTAGAGCTTTTAGAGGAACTTAATTAAGAGTGAAGCTGTTAGA
CATTTTCCTAGGATATGGCTCCATAACTTAGGACAACATATCTATGAAACTTACGGGGATACTTGGGCAG
GAGTGGAAGCCATAATAAGAATTCTGCAACAACTGCTGTTTATCCATTTCAGAATTGGGTGTCGACATAG
CAGAATAGGCGTTACTCGACAGAGGAGAGCAAGAAATGGAGCCAGTAGATCCTAGACTAGAGCCCTGGAA
GCATCCAGGAAGTCAGCCTAAAACTGCTTGTACCAATTGCTATTGTAAAAAGTGTTGCTTTCATTGCCAA
GTTTGTTTCATGACAAAAGCCTTAGGCATCTCCTATGGCAGGAAGAAGCGGAGACAGCGACGAAGAGCTC
ATCAGAACAGTCAGACTCATCAAGCTTCTCTATCAAAGCAGTAAGTAGTACATGTAATGCAACCTATAAT
AGTAGCAATAGTAGCATTAGTAGTAGCAATAATAATAGCAATAGTTGTGTGGTCCATAGTAATCATAGAA
TATAGGAAAATATTAAGACAAAGAAAAATAGACAGGTTAATTGATAGACTAATAGAAAGAGCAGAAGACA
GTGGCAATGAGAGTGAAGGAGAAGTATCAGCACTTGTGGAGATGGGGGTGGAAATGGGGCACCATGCTCC
TTGGGATATTGATGATCTGTAGTGCTTAGTAAGGATGTTCATCAAATATTACTGGGCTGCTATTAACAAG
AGATGGTGGTAATAACAACAATGGGTCCGAGATCTTCAGACCTGGAGGAGGCGATATGAGGGACAATTGG
AGAAGTGAATTATATAAATATAAAGTAGTAAAAATTGAACCATTAGGAGTAGCACCCACCAAGGCAAAGA
GAAGAGTGGTGCAGAGAGAAAAAAGAGCAGTGGGAATAGGAGCTTTGTTCCTTGGGTTCTTGGGAGCAGC
AGGAAGCACTATGGGCGCAGCGTCAATGACGCTGACGGTACAGGCCAGACAATTATTGTCTGATATAGTG
CAGCAGCAGAACAATTTGCTGAGGGCTATTGAGGCGCAACAGCATCTGTTGCAACTCACAGTCTGGGGCA
TCAAACAGCTCCAGGCAAGAATCCTGGCTGTGGAAAGATACCTAAAGGATCAACAGCTCCTGGGGATTTG
GGGTTGCTCTGGAAAACTCATTTGCACCACTGCTGTGCCTTGGAATGCTAGTTGGAGTAATAAATCTCTG
GAACAGATTTGGAATAACATGACCTGGATGGAGTGGGACAGAGAAATTAACAATTACACAAGCTTAATAC
ACTCCTTAATTGAAGAATCGCAAAACCAGCAAGAAAAGAATGAACAAGAATTATTGGAATTAGATAAATG
GGCAAGTTTGTGGAATTGGTTTAACATAACAAATTGGCTGTGGTATATAAAATTATTCATAATGATAGTA
GGAGGCTTGGTAGGTTTAAGAATAGTTTTTGCTGTACTTTCTATAGTGAATAGAGTTAGGCAGGGATATT
CACCATTATCGTTTCAGACCCACCTCCCAATCCCGAGGGGACCCGACAGGCCCGAAGGAATAGAAGAAGA
AGGTGGAGAGAGAGACAGAGACAGATCCATTCGATTAGTGAACGGATCCTTAGCACTTATCTGGGACGAT
CTGCGGAGCCTGTGCCTCTTCAGCTACCACCGCTTGAGAGACTTACTCTTGATTGTAACGAGGATTGTGG
AACTTCTGGGACGCAGGGGGTGGGAAGCCCTCAAATATTGGTGGAATCTCCTACAATATTGGAGTCAGGA
GCTAAAGAATAGTGCTGTTAGCTTGCTCAATGCCACAGCCATAGCAGTAGCTGAGGGGACAGATAGGGTT
ATAGAAGTAGTACAAGGAGCTTGTAGAGCTATTCGCCACATACCTAGAAGAATAAGACAGGGCTTGGAAA
GGATTTTGCTATAAGATGGGTGGCGCGGCCGCTGATAGCACTGAGAACGTCATCAAGCCCTTCATGCGCT
TCAAGGTGCACATGGAGGGCTCCGTGAACGGCCACGAGTTCGAGATCGAGGGCGTGGGCGAGGGCAAGCC
CTACGAGGGCACCCAGACCGCCAAGCTGCAAGTGACCAAGGGCGGCCCCCTGCCCTTCGCCTGGGACATC
CTGTCCCCCCAGTTCTTCTACGGCTCCAAGGCGTACATCAAGCACCCCGCCGACATCCCCGACTACCTCA
AGCAGTCCTTCCCCGAGGGCTTCAAGTGGGAGCGCGTGATGAACTTCGAGGACGGCGGCGTGGTGACCGT
GACCCAGGACTCCTCTCTGCAGGACGGCACCCTCATCTACCACGTGAAGTTCATCGGCGTGAACTTCCCC
TCCGACGGCCCCGTAATGCAGAAGAAGACTCTGGGCTGGGAGCCCTCCACTGAGCGCAACTACCCCCGCG
ACGGCGTGCTGAAGGGCGAGAACCACATGGCGCTGAAGCTGAAGGGCGGCGGCCACTACCTGTGTGAGTT
CAAGTCCATCTACATGGCCAAGAAGCCCGTGAAGCTGCCCGGCTACCACTACGTGGACTACAAGCTCGAC
ATCACCTCCCACAACGAGGACTACACCGTGGTGGAGCAGTACGAGCGCGCCGAGGCCCGCCACCACCTGT
TCCAGTAGCCTGCAGACGGCCGCGGGTAACGCCATTTTGCAAGGCATGGAAAAATACCAAACCAAGAATA
GAGAAGTTCAGATCAAGGGCGGGTACATGAAAATAGCTAACGTTGGGCCAAACAGGATATCTGCGGTGAG
CAGTTTCGGCCCCGGCCCGGGGCCAAGAACAGATGGTCACCGCAGTTTCGGCCCCGGCCCGAGGCCAAGA
ACAGATGGTCCCCAGATATGGCCCAACCCTCAGCAGTTTCTTAAGACCCATCAGATGTTTCCAGGCTCCC
CCAAGGACCTGAAATGACCCTGCGCCTTATTTGAATTAACCAATCAGCCTGCTTCTCGCTTCTGTTCGCG
CGCTTCTGCTTCCCGAGCTCTATAAAAGAGCTCACAACCCCTCACTCGGCGCGCCAGTCCTCCGACAGAC
TGAGTCGCGTACGCGCCACCATGGCCCAGTCCAAGCACGGCCTGACCAAGGAGATGACCATGAAGTACCG
CATGGAGGGCTGCGTGGACGGCCACAAGTTCGTGATCACCGGCGAGGGCATCGGCTACCCCTTCAAGGGC
AAGCAGGCCATCAACCTGTGCGTGGTGGAGGGCGGCCCCTTGCCCTTCGCCGAGGACATCTTGTCCGCCG
CCTTCATGTACGGCAACCGCGTGTTCACCGAGTACCCCCAGGACATCGTCGACTACTTCAAGAACTCCTG
CCCCGCCGGCTACACCTGGGACCGCTCCTTCCTGTTCGAGGACGGCGCCGTGTGCATCTGCAACGCCGAC
ATCACCGTGAGCGTGGAGGAGAACTGCATGTACCACGAGTCCAAGTTCTACGGCGTGAACTTCCCCGCCG
ACGGCCCCGTGATGAAGAAGATGACCGACAACTGGGAGCCCTCCTGCGAGAAGATCATCCCCGTGCCCAA
GCAGGGCATCTTGAAGGGCGACGTGAGCATGTACCTGCTGCTGAAGGACGGTGGCCGCTTGCGCTGCCAG
TTCGACACCGTGTACAAGGCCAAGTCCGTGCCCCGCAAGATGCCCGACTGGCACTTCATCCAGCACAAGC
TGACCCGCGAGGACCGCAGCGACGCCAAGAACCAGAAGTGGCACCTGACCGAGCACGCCATCGCCTCCGG
CTCCGCCTTGCCCGGAAGTGGGGCGACCAACTTCTCTTTGCTTAAACAGGCTGGTGACGTTGAAGAGAAT
CCCGGGCCGATGGTGAGCAAGGGCGAGGAGCTGTTCACCGGGGTGGTGCCCATCCTGGTCGAGCTGGACG
GCGACGTAAACGGCCACAAGTTCAGCGTGTCCGGCGAGGGCGAGGGCGATGCCACCTACGGCAAGCTGAC
CCTGAAGTTCATCTGCACCACCGGCAAGCTGCCCGTGCCCTGGCCCACCCTCGTGACCACCCTGACCTAC
GGCGTGCAGTGCTTCAGCCGCTACCCCGACCACATGAAGCAGCACGACTTCTTCAAGTCCGCCATGCCCG
AAGGCTACGTCCAGGAGCGCACCATCTTCTTCAAGGACGACGGCAACTACAAGACCCGCGCCGAGGTGAA
GTTCGAGGGCGACACCCTGGTGAACCGCATCGAGCTGAAGGGCATCGACTTCAAGGAGGACGGCAACATC
CTGGGGCACAAGCTGGAGTACAACTACAACAGCCACAACGTCTATATCATGGCCGACAAGCAGAAGAACG
GCATCAAGGTGAACTTCAAGATCCGCCACAACATCGAGGACGGCAGCGTGCAGCTCGCCGACCACTACCA
GCAGAACACCCCCATCGGCGACGGCCCCGTGCTGCTGCCCGACAACCACTACCTGAGCACCCAGTCCGCC
CTGAGCAAAGACCCCAACGAGAAGCGCGATCACATGGTCCTGCTGGAGTTCGTGACCGCCGCCGGGATCA
CTCTCGGCATGGACGAGCTGTACAAGTAACTCGAGACCTAGAAAAACATGGAGCAATCACAAGTAGCAAT
ACAGCAGCTAACAATGCTGCTTGTGCCTGGCTAGAAGCACAAGAGGAGGAAGAGGTGGGTTTTCCAGTCA
CACCTCAGGTACCTTTAAGACCAATGACTTACAAGGCAGCTGTAGATCTTAGCCACTTTTTAAAAGAAAA
GGGGGGACTGGAAGGGCTAATTCACTCCCAAAGAAGACAAGATATCCTTGATCTGTGGATCTACCACACA
CAAGGCTACTTCCCTGATTGGCAGAACTACACACCAGGGCCAGGGGTCAGATATCCACTGACCTTTGGAT
GGTGCTACAAGCTAGTACCAGTTGAGCCAGATAAGGTAGAAGAGGCCAATAAAGGAGAGAACACCAGCTT
GTTACACCCTGTGAGCCTGCATGGAATGGATGACCCTGAGAGAGAAGTGTTAGAGTGGAGGTTTGACAGC
CGCCTAGCATTTCATCACGTGGCCCGAGAGCTGCATCCGGAGTACTTCAAGAACTGCTGACATCGAGCTT
GCTACAAGGGACTTTCCGCTGGGGACTTTCCAGGGAGGCGTGGCCTGGGCGGGACTGGGGAGTGGCGAGC
CCTCAGATGCTGCATATAAGCAGCTGCTTTTTGCCTGTACTGGGTCTCTCTGGTTAGACCAGATCTGAGC
CTGGGAGCTCTCTGGCTAACTAGGGAACCCACTGCTTAAGCCTCAATAAAGCTTGCCTTGAGTGCTTCAA
GTAGTGTGTGCCCGTCTGTTGTGTGACTCTGGTAACTAGAGATCCCTCAGACCCTTTTAGTCAGTGTGGA
AAATCTCTAGCACCCAGGAGGTAGAGGTTGCAGTGAGCCAAGATCGCGCCACTGCATTCCAGCCTGGGCA
AGAAAACAAGACTGTCTAAAATAATAATAATAAGTTAAGGGTATTAAATATATTTATACATGGAGGTCAT
AAAAATATATATATTTGGGCTGGGCGCAGTGGCTCACACCTGCGCCCGGCCCTTTGGGAGGCCGAGGCAG
GTGGATCACCTGAGTTTGGGAGTTCCAGACCAGCCTGACCAACATGGAGAAACCCCTTCTCTGTGTATTT
TTAGTAGATTTTATTTTATGTGTATTTTATTCACAGGTATTTCTGGAAAACTGAAACTGTTTTTCCTCTA
CTCTGATACCACAAGAATCATCAGCACAGAGGAAGACTTCTGTGATCAAATGTGGTGGGAGAGGGAGGTT
TTCACCAGCACATGAGCAGTCAGTTCTGCCGCAGACTCGGCGGGTGTCCTTCGGTTCAGTTCCAACACCG
CCTGCCTGGAGAGAGGTCAGACCACAGGGTGAGGGCTCAGTCCCCAAGACATAAACACCCAAGACATAAA
CACCCAACAGGTCCACCCCGCCTGCTGCCCAGGCAGAGCCGATTCACCAAGACGGGAATTAGGATAGAGA
AAGAGTAAGTCACACAGAGCCGGCTGTGCGGGAGAACGGAGTTCTATTATGACTCAAATCAGTCTCCCCA
AGCATTCGGGGATCAGAGTTTTTAAGGATAACTTAGTGTGTAGGGGGCCAGTGAGTTGGAGATGAAAGCG
TAGGGAGTCGAAGGTGTCCTTTTGCGCCGAGTCAGTTCCTGGGTGGGGGCCACAAGATCGGATGAGCCAG
TTTATCAATCCGGGGGTGCCAGCTGATCCATGGAGTGCAGGGTCTGCAAAATATCTCAAGCACTGATTGA
TCTTAGGTTTTACAATAGTGATGTTACCCCAGGAACAATTTGGGGAAGGTCAGAATCTTGTAGCCTGTAG
CTGCATGACTCCTAAACCATAATTTCTTTTTTGTTTTTTTTTTTTTATTTTTGAGACAGGGTCTCACTCT
GTCACCTAGGCTGGAGTGCAGTGGTGCAATCACAGCTCACTGCAGCCTCAACGTCGTAAGCTCAAGCGAT
CCTCCCACCTCAGCCTGCCTGGTAGCTGAGACTACAAGCGACGCCCCAGTTAATTTTTGTATTTTTGGTA
GAGGCAGCGTTTTGCCGTGTGGCCCTGGCTGGTCTCGAACTCCTGGGCTCAAGTGATCCAGCCTCAGCCT
CCCAAAGTGCTGGGACAACCGGGGCCAGTCACTGCACCTGGCCCTAAACCATAATTTCTAATCTTTTGGC
TAATTTGTTAGTCCTACAAAGGCAGTCTAGTCCCCAGGCAAAAAGGGGGTTTGTTTCGGGAAAGGGCTGT
TACTGTCTTTGTTTCAAACTATAAACTAAGTTCCTCCTAAACTTAGTTCGGCCTACACCCAGGAATGAAC
AAGGAGAGCTTGGAGGTTAGAAGCACGATGGAATTGGTTAGGTCAGATCTCTTTCACTGTCTGAGTTATA
ATTTTGCAATGGTGGTTCAAAGACTGCCCGCTTCTGACACCAGTCGCTGCATTAATGAATCGGCCAACGC
GCGGGGAGAGGCGGTTTGCGTATTGGGCGCTCTTCCGCTTCCTCGCTCACTGACTCGCTGCGCTCGGTCG
TTCGGCTGCGGCGAGCGGTATCAGCTCACTCAAAGGCGGTAATACGGTTATCCACAGAATCAGGGGATAA
CGCAGGAAAGAACATGTGAGCAAAAGGCCAGCAAAAGGCCAGGAACCGTAAAAAGGCCGCGTTGCTGGCG
TTTTTCCATAGGCTCCGCCCCCCTGACGAGCATCACAAAAATCGACGCTCAAGTCAGAGGTGGCGAAACC
CGACAGGACTATAAAGATACCAGGCGTTTCCCCCTGGAAGCTCCCTCGTGCGCTCTCCTGTTCCGACCCT
GCCGCTTACCGGATACCTGTCCGCCTTTCTCCCTTCGGGAAGCGTGGCGCTTTCTCATAGCTCACGCTGT
AGGTATCTCAGTTCGGTGTAGGTCGTTCGCTCCAAGCTGGGCTGTGTGCACGAACCCCCCGTTCAGCCCG
ACCGCTGCGCCTTATCCGGTAACTATCGTCTTGAGTCCAACCCGGTAAGACACGACTTATCGCCACTGGC
AGCAGCCACTGGTAACAGGATTAGCAGAGCGAGGTATGTAGGCGGTGCTACAGAGTTCTTGAAGTGGTGG
CCTAACTACGGCTACACTAGAAGAACAGTATTTGGTATCTGCGCTCTGCTGAAGCCAGTTACCTTCGGAA
AAAGAGTTGGTAGCTCTTGATCCGGCAAACAAACCACCGCTGGTAGCGGTGGTTTTTTTGTTTGCAAGCA
GCAGATTACGCGCAGAAAAAAAGGATCTCAAGAAGATCCTTTGATCTTTTCTACGGGGTCTGACGCTCAG
TGGAACGAAAACTCACGTTAAGGGATTTTGGTCATGAGATTATCAAAAAGGATCTTCACCTAGATCCTTT
TAAATTAAAAATGAAGTTTTAAATCAATCTAAAGTATATATGAGTAAACTTGGTCTGACAGTTACCAATG
CTTAATCAGTGAGGCACCTATCTCAGCGATCTGTCTATTTCGTTCATCCATAGTTGCCTGACTCCCCGTC
GTGTAGATAACTACGATACGGGAGGGCTTACCATCTGGCCCCAGTGCTGCAATGATACCGCGAGACCCAC
GCTCACCGGCTCCAGATTTATCAGCAATAAACCAGCCAGCCGGAAGGGCCGAGCGCAGAAGTGGTCCTGC
AACTTTATCCGCCTCCATCCAGTCTATTAATTGTTGCCGGGAAGCTAGAGTAAGTAGTTCGCCAGTTAAT
AGTTTGCGCAACGTTGTTGCCATTGCTACAGGCATCGTGGTGTCACGCTCGTCGTTTGGTATGGCTTCAT
TCAGCTCCGGTTCCCAACGATCAAGGCGAGTTACATGATCCCCCATGTTGTGCAAAAAAGCGGTTAGCTC
CTTCGGTCCTCCGATCGTTGTCAGAAGTAAGTTGGCCGCAGTGTTATCACTCATGGTTATGGCAGCACTG
CATAATTCTCTTACTGTCATGCCATCCGTAAGATGCTTTTCTGTGACTGGTGAGTACTCAACCAAGTCAT
TCTGAGAATAGTGTATGCGGCGACCGAGTTGCTCTTGCCCGGCGTCAATACGGGATAATACCGCGCCACA
TAGCAGAACTTTAAAAGTGCTCATCATTGGAAAACGTTCTTCGGGGCGAAAACTCTCAAGGATCTTACCG
CTGTTGAGATCCAGTTCGATGTAACCCACTCGTGCACCCAACTGATCTTCAGCATCTTTTACTTTCACCA
GCGTTTCTGGGTGAGCAAAAACAGGAAGGCAAAATGCCGCAAAAAAGGGAATAAGGGCGACACGGAAATG
TTGAATACTCATACTCTTCCTTTTTCAATATTATTGAAGCATTTATCAGGGTTATTGTCTCATGAGCGGA
TACATATTTGAATGTATTTAGAAAAATAAACAAATAGGGGTTCCGCGCACATTTCCCCGAAAAGTGCCAC
CTGACGTCTAAGAAACCATTATTATCATGACATTAACCTATAAAAATAGGCGTATCACGAGGCCCTTTCG
TCTCGCGCGTTTCGGTGATGACGGTGAAAACCTCTGACACATGCAGCTCCCGGAGACGGTCACAGCTTGT
CTGTAAGCGGATGCCGGGAGCAGACAAGCCCGTCAGGGCGCGTCAGCGGGTGTTGGCGGGTGTCGGGGCT
GGCTTAACTATGCGGCATCAGAGCAGATTGTACTGAGAGTGCACCATATGCGGTGTGAAATACCGCACAG
ATGCGTAAGGAGAAAATACCGCATCAGGCGCCATTCGCCATTCAGGCTGCGCAACTGTTGGGAAGGGCGA
TCGGTGCGGGCCTCTTCGCTATTACGCCAGGGGAGGCAGAGATTGCAGTAAGCTGAGATCGCAGCACTGC
ACTCCAGCCTGGGCGACAGAGTAAGACTCTGTCTCAAAAATAAAATAAATAAATCAATCAGATATTCCAA
TCTTTTCCTTTATTTATTTATTTATTTTCTATTTTGGAAACACAGTCCTTCCTTATTCCAGAATTACACA
TATATTCTATTTTTCTTTATATGCTCCAGTTTTTTTTAGACCTTCACCTGAAATGTGTGTATACAAAATC
TAGGCCAGTCCAGCAGAGCCTAAAGGTAAAAAATAAAATAATAAAAAATAAATAAAATCTAGCTCACTCC
TTCACATCAAAATGGAGATACAGCTGTTAGCATTAAATACCAAATAACCCATCTTGTCCTCAATAATTTT
AAGCGCCTCTCTCCACCACATCTAACTCCTGTCAAAGGCATGTGCCCCTTCCGGGCGCTCTGCTGTGCTG
CCAACCAACTGGCATGTGGACTCTGCAGGGTCCCTAACTGCCAAGCCCCACAGTGTGCCCTGAGGCTGCC
CCTTCCTTCTAGCGGCTGCCCCCACTCGGCTTTGCTTTCCCTAGTTTCAGTTACTTGCGTTCAGCCAAGG
TCTGAAACTAGGTGCGCACAGAGCGGTAAGACTGCGAGAGAAAGAGACCAGCTTTACAGGGGGTTTATCA
CAGTGCACCCTGACAGTCGTCAGCCTCACAGGGGGTTTATCACATTGCACCCTGACAGTCGTCAGCCTCA
CAGGGGGTTTATCACAGTGCACCCTTACAATCATTCCATTTGATTCACAATTTTTTTAGTCTCTACTGTG
CCTAACTTGTAAGTTAAATTTGATCAGAGGTGTGTTCCCAGAGGGGAAAACAGTATATACAGGGTTCAGT
ACTATCGCATTTCAGGCCTCCACCTGGGTCTTGGAATGTGTCCCCCGAGGGGTGATGACTACCTCAGTTG
GATCTCCACAGGTCACAGTGACACAAGATAACCAAGACACCTCCCAAGGCTACCACAATGGGCCGCCCTC
CACGTGCACATGGCCGGAGGAACTGCCATGTCGGAGGTGCAAGCACACCTGCGCATCAGAGTCCTTGGTG
TGGA
